Addgene plasmid #51155: pET21a-BarB
Depositing lab: Christopher Voigt. Depositing organization: University of California, San Francisco (UCSF). Publication: Genomic mining of prokaryotic repressors for orthogonal logic gates. Stanton BC, Nielsen AA, Tamsir A, Clancy K, Peterson T, Voigt CA. Nat Chem Biol. 2013 Dec 8. doi: 10.1038/nchembio.1411. PubMed 24316737.
Backbone
  Vector backbone: pET21a
  Vector type: Bacterial Expression, Synthetic Biology
Growth in bacteria
  Bacterial resistance: Ampicillin, 100 μg/mL
  Growth temperature: 37°C
  Growth strain: DH10B
  Copy number: High Copy
Gene/Insert
  Gene/Insert name: BarB
  Species: Streptomyces virginiae
  Insert size (bp): 651
  Promoter: T7
  Tag / fusion protein: 6x-his (N terminal on backbone)
  Cloning method: Unknown
  Sequencing primers: 5′ T7 short
Terms and licenses: Academic/Nonprofit Terms; Industry Terms: Not Available to Industry
Depositor comments: UCSF Case No. SF11-016-2; U.S. Patent Application 13/489,205. GeneArt inserted the synthesized fragment into a pET21a vector.
How to cite: pET21a-BarB was a gift from Christopher Voigt (Addgene plasmid # 51155 ; http://n2t.net/addgene:51155 ; RRID:Addgene_51155)
