[The description below was written by a language model from this plasmid's Addgene catalogue record and the feature table of its GenBank file.]
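Description:
pET21a-BarB is a 6,103 bp bacterial expression plasmid built on the pET21a backbone, carrying a synthesized 651 bp coding sequence for BarB from Streptomyces virginiae. It replicates in E. coli from a ColE1/pMB1-type origin. The backbone also retains the pBR322 bom region and the rop gene, whose product normally restrains copy number, although the catalogue lists the plasmid as high copy. Selection is by ampicillin through the bla beta-lactamase gene. An f1 origin is also present, which allows single-stranded DNA production with helper phage.

Expression follows the standard pET arrangement. A T7 promoter is followed immediately by a lac operator, then the strong T7 gene 10 ribosome binding site, with a T7 terminator downstream. A plasmid-borne lacI gene supplies the lac repressor. Transcription therefore needs a host that provides T7 RNA polymerase and is induced with IPTG; the listed DH10B strain is a cloning and propagation host. The annotated reading frame begins with a 6xHis tag and an HRV 3C (PreScission) protease site, so the N-terminal tag can be used for affinity purification and then cleaved off. The BarB coding region itself is not annotated in the full-length feature table, but the gap between the protease site and a second, downstream 6xHis feature fits an insert of this size. The record does not say whether that downstream tag is translated in frame. A second, partial record covers only the 651 bp insert and has no annotated features.

The plasmid comes from a study that mined prokaryotic repressors to build orthogonal genetic logic gates. This suggests it was used to produce tagged BarB protein, but the record does not state a specific application.
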