LOCUS       Exported 6103 bp ds-DNA circular SYN 13-MAY-2021
DEFINITION  synthetic circular DNA
ACCESSION   .
VERSION     .
KEYWORDS    pET21a-BarB
SOURCE      synthetic DNA construct
  ORGANISM  synthetic DNA construct
REFERENCE   1 (bases 1 to 6103)
  AUTHORS   Stanton BC, Nielsen AA, Tamsir A, Clancy K, Peterson T, Voigt CA
  TITLE     Genomic mining of prokaryotic repressors for orthogonal logic gates.
  JOURNAL   Nat Chem Biol. 2013 Dec 8. doi: 10.1038/nchembio.1411.
  PUBMED    24316737
REFERENCE   2 (bases 1 to 6103)
  AUTHORS   .
  TITLE     Direct Submission
  JOURNAL   Exported May 13, 2021 from SnapGene Server 1.1.58
            http://www.snapgene.com
FEATURES             Location/Qualifiers
     source          1..6103
                     /organism="synthetic DNA construct"
                     /mol_type="other DNA"
     rep_origin      12..467
                     /direction=RIGHT
                     /label=f1 ori
                     /note="f1 bacteriophage origin of replication; arrow
                     indicates direction of (+) strand synthesis"
     primer_bind     complement(99..118)
                     /label=F1ori-R
                     /note="F1 origin, reverse primer"
     primer_bind     309..330
                     /label=F1ori-F
                     /note="F1 origin, forward primer"
     promoter        494..598
                     /gene="bla"
                     /label=AmpR promoter
     CDS             599..1459
                     /codon_start=1
                     /gene="bla"
                     /product="beta-lactamase"
                     /label=AmpR
                     /note="confers resistance to ampicillin, carbenicillin, and
                     related antibiotics"
                     /translation="MSIQHFRVALIPFFAAFCLPVFAHPETLVKVKDAEDQLGARVGYI
                     ELDLNSGKILESFRPEERFPMMSTFKVLLCGAVLSRIDAGQEQLGRRIHYSQNDLVEYS
                     PVTEKHLTDGMTVRELCSAAITMSDNTAANLLLTTIGGPKELTAFLHNMGDHVTRLDRW
                     EPELNEAIPNDERDTTMPAAMATTLRKLLTGELLTLASRQQLIDWMEADKVAGPLLRSA
                     LPAGWFIADKSGAGERGSRGIIAALGPDGKPSRIVVIYTTGSQATMDERNRQIAEIGAS
                     LIKHW"
     primer_bind     complement(817..836)
                     /label=Amp-R
                     /note="Ampicillin resistance gene, reverse primer"
     rep_origin      1630..2218
                     /direction=RIGHT
                     /label=ori
                     /note="high-copy-number ColE1/pMB1/pBR322/pUC origin of
                     replication"
     primer_bind     2119..2138
                     /label=pBR322ori-F
                     /note="pBR322 origin, forward primer"
     primer_bind     2372..2389
                     /label=L4440
                     /note="L4440 vector, forward primer"
     misc_feature    2404..2546
                     /label=bom
                     /note="basis of mobility region from pBR322"
     primer_bind     complement(2472..2491)
                     /label=pRS-marker
                     /note="pRS vectors, use to sequence yeast selectable
                     marker"
     primer_bind     2632..2654
                     /label=pGEX 3'
                     /note="pGEX vectors, reverse primer"
     CDS             complement(2648..2839)
                     /codon_start=1
                     /gene="rop"
                     /product="Rop protein, which maintains plasmids at low copy
                     number"
                     /label=rop
                     /translation="MTKQEKTALNMARFIRSQTLTLLEKLNELDADEQADICESLHDHA
                     DELYRSCLARFGDDGENL"
     CDS             complement(3648..4730)
                     /codon_start=1
                     /gene="lacI"
                     /product="lac repressor"
                     /label=lacI
                     /note="The lac repressor binds to the lac operator to
                     inhibit transcription in E. coli. This inhibition can be
                     relieved by adding lactose or
                     isopropyl-beta-D-thiogalactopyranoside (IPTG)."
                     /translation="MKPVTLYDVAEYAGVSYQTVSRVVNQASHVSAKTREKVEAAMAEL
                     NYIPNRVAQQLAGKQSLLIGVATSSLALHAPSQIVAAIKSRADQLGASVVVSMVERSGV
                     EACKAAVHNLLAQRVSGLIINYPLDDQDAIAVEAACTNVPALFLDVSDQTPINSIIFSH
                     EDGTRLGVEHLVALGHQQIALLAGPLSSVSARLRLAGWHKYLTRNQIQPIAEREGDWSA
                     MSGFQQTMQMLNEGIVPTAMLVANDQMALGAMRAITESGLRVGADISVVGYDDTEDSSC
                     YIPPLTTIKQDFRLLGQTSVDRLLQLSQGQAVKGNQLLPVSLVKRKTTLAPNTQTASPR
                     ALADSLMQLARQVSRLESGQ"
     primer_bind     4692..4711
                     /label=LacI-R
                     /note="LacI, reverse primer"
     promoter        complement(4731..4808)
                     /gene="lacI"
                     /label=lacI promoter
     primer_bind     5014..5033
                     /label=pBRrevBam
                     /note="pBR322 vectors, tet region, downstream of BamHI,
                     reverse primer"
     primer_bind     5117..5136
                     /label=T7
                     /note="T7 promoter, forward primer"
     promoter        5117..5135
                     /label=T7 promoter
                     /note="promoter for bacteriophage T7 RNA polymerase"
     protein_bind    5136..5160
                     /label=lac operator
                     /bound_moiety="lac repressor encoded by lacI"
                     /note="The lac repressor binds to the lac operator to
                     inhibit transcription in E. coli. This inhibition can be
                     relieved by adding lactose or
                     isopropyl-beta-D-thiogalactopyranoside (IPTG)."
     RBS             5174..5196
                     /note="efficient ribosome binding site from bacteriophage
                     T7 gene 10 (Olins and Rangwala, 1989)"
     CDS             5215..5232
                     /codon_start=1
                     /product="6xHis affinity tag"
                     /label=6xHis
                     /translation="HHHHHH"
     CDS             5242..5265
                     /codon_start=1
                     /product="recognition and cleavage site for human
                     rhinovirus 3C and PreScission proteases"
                     /label=HRV 3C site
                     /translation="LEVLFQGP"
     CDS             5947..5964
                     /codon_start=1
                     /product="6xHis affinity tag"
                     /label=6xHis
                     /translation="HHHHHH"
     primer_bind     complement(6017..6035)
                     /label=T7 Term
                     /note="T7 terminator, reverse primer"
     terminator      6031..6078
                     /label=T7 terminator
                     /note="transcription terminator for bacteriophage T7 RNA
                     polymerase"
ORIGIN
        1 tggcgaatgg gnnnnnnnnn nnnnnnnnnn nnnnnnnnnn nnnnnnnnnn nnnnnnnnnn
       61 nnnnnnnnnn nnnnnnnnnn nnnnnnnnnn nnnnnnnnnn nnnnnnnnnn nnnnnnnnnn
      121 nnnnnnnnnn nnnnncnnnn nnnnnnnnnn nnnnnnnnnn nnnnnnnnnn nnnnnnnnnn
      181 nnnnnnnnnn nnnnnnnnnn nnnnnnnnnn nnnnnnnnnn nnnnnnnann nnnnnnnnnn
      241 nnnnnnnnnn nnnnnnnnnn nnnnnnnnnn nnnnnnncct ttgacgttgg agtccacgtt
      301 ctttaatagt ggactcttgt tccaaactgg aacaacactc aaccctatct cggtctattc
      361 ttttgattta taagggattt tgccgatttc ggcctattgg ttaaaaaatg agctgattta
      421 acaaaaattt aacgcgaatt ttaacaaaat attaacgttt acaatttcag gtggcacttt
      481 tcggggaaat gtgcgcggaa cccctatttg tttatttttc taaatacatt caaatatgta
      541 tccgctcatg agacaataac cctgataaat gcttcaataa tattgaaaaa ggaagagtat
      601 gagtattcaa catttccgtg tcgcccttat tccctttttt gcggcatttt gccttcctgt
      661 ttttgctcac ccagaaacgc tggtgaaagt aaaagatgct gaagatcagt tgggtgcacg
      721 agtgggttac atcgaactgg atctcaacag cggtaagatc cttgagagtt ttcgccccga
      781 agaacgtttt ccaatgatga gcacttttaa agttctgcta tgtggcgcgg tattatcccg
      841 tattgacgcc gggcaagagc aactcggtcg ccgcatacac tattctcaga atgacttggt
      901 tgagtactca ccagtcacag aaaagcatct tacggatggc atgacagtaa gagaattatg
      961 cagtgctgcc ataaccatga gtgataacac tgcggccaac ttacttctga caacgatcgg
     1021 aggaccgaag gagctaaccg cttttttgca caacatgggg gatcatgtaa ctcgccttga
     1081 tcgttgggaa ccggagctga atgaagccat accaaacgac gagcgtgaca ccacgatgcc
     1141 tgcagcaatg gcaacaacgt tgcgcaaact attaactggc gaactactta ctctagcttc
     1201 ccggcaacaa ttaatagact ggatggaggc ggataaagtt gcaggaccac ttctgcgctc
     1261 ggcccttccg gctggctggt ttattgctga taaatctgga gccggtgagc gtgggtctcg
     1321 cggtatcatt gcagcactgg ggccagatgg taagccctcc cgtatcgtag ttatctacac
     1381 gacggggagt caggcaacta tggatgaacg aaatagacag atcgctgaga taggtgcctc
     1441 actgattaag cattggtaac tgtcagacca agtttactca tatatacttt agattgattt
     1501 aaaacttcat ttttaattta aaaggatcta ggtgaagatc ctttttgata atctcatgac
     1561 caaaatccct taacgtgagt tttcgttcca ctgagcgtca gaccccgtag aaaagatcaa
     1621 aggatcttct tgagatcctt tttttctgcg cgtaatctgc tgcttgcaaa caaaaaaacc
     1681 accgctacca gcggtggttt gtttgccgga tcaagagcta ccaactcttt ttccgaaggt
     1741 aactggcttc agcagagcgc agataccaaa tactgtcctt ctagtgtagc cgtagttagg
     1801 ccaccacttc aagaactctg tagcaccgcc tacatacctc gctctgctaa tcctgttacc
     1861 agtggctgct gccagtggcg ataagtcgtg tcttaccggg ttggactcaa gacgatagtt
     1921 accggataag gcgcagcggt cgggctgaac ggggggttcg tgcacacagc ccagcttgga
     1981 gcgaacgacc tacaccgaac tgagatacct acagcgtgag ctatgagaaa gcgccacgct
     2041 tcccgaaggg agaaaggcgg acaggtatcc ggtaagcggc agggtcggaa caggagagcg
     2101 cacgagggag cttccagggg gaaacgcctg gtatctttat agtcctgtcg ggtttcgcca
     2161 cctctgactt gagcgtcgat ttttgtgatg ctcgtcaggg gggcggagcc tatggaaaaa
     2221 cgccagcaac gcggcctttt tacggttcct ggccttttgc tggccttttg ctcacatgtt
     2281 ctttcctgcg ttatcccctg attctgtgga taaccgtatt accgcctttg agtgagctga
     2341 taccgctcgc cgcagccgaa cgaccgagcg cagcgagtca gtgagcgagg aagcggaaga
     2401 gcgcctgatg cggtattttc tccttacgca tctgtgcggt atttcacacc gcatatatgg
     2461 tgcactctca gtacaatctg ctctgatgcc gcatagttaa gccagtatac actccgctat
     2521 cgctacgtga ctgggtcatg gctgcgcccc gacacccgcc aacacccgct gacgcgccct
     2581 gacgggcttg tctgctcccg gcatccgctt acagacaagc tgtgaccgtc tccgggagct
     2641 gcatgtgtca gaggttttca ccgtcatcac cgaaacgcgc gaggcagctg cggtaaagct
     2701 catcagcgtg gtcgtgaagc gattcacaga tgtctgcctg ttcatccgcg tccagctcgt
     2761 tgagtttctc cagaagcgtt aatgtctggc ttctgataaa gcgggccatg ttaagggcgg
     2821 ttttttcctg tttggtcact gatgcctccg tgtaaggggg atttctgttc atgggggtaa
     2881 tgataccgat gaaacgagag aggatgctca cgatacgggt tactgatgat gaacatgccc
     2941 ggttactgga acgttgtgag ggtaaacaac tggcggtatg gatgcggcgg gaccagagaa
     3001 aaatcactca gggtcaatgc cagcgcttcg ttaatacaga tgtaggtgtt ccacagggta
     3061 gccagcagca tcctgcgatg cagatccgga acataatggt gcagggcgct gacttccgcg
     3121 tttccagact ttacgaaaca cggaaaccga agaccattca tgttgttgct caggtcgcag
     3181 acgttttgca gcagcagtcg cttcacgttc gctcgcgtat cggtgattca ttctgctaac
     3241 cagtaaggca accccgccag cctagccggg tcctcaacga caggagcacg atcatgcgca
     3301 cccgtggggc cgccatgccg gcgataatgg cctgcttctc gccgaaacgt ttggtggcgg
     3361 gaccagtgac gaaggcttga gcgagggcgt gcaagattcc gaataccgca agcgacaggc
     3421 cgatcatcgt cgcgctccag cgaaagcggt cctcgccgaa aatgacccag agcgctgccg
     3481 gcacctgtcc tacgagttgc atgataaaga agacagtcat aagtgcggcg acgatagtca
     3541 tgccccgcgc ccaccggaag gagctgactg ggttgaaggc tctcaagggc atcggtcgag
     3601 atcccggtgc ctaatgagtg agctaactta cattaattgc gttgcgctca ctgcccgctt
     3661 tccagtcggg aaacctgtcg tgccagctgc attaatgaat cggccaacgc gcggggagag
     3721 gcggtttgcg tattgggcgc cagggtggtt tttcttttca ccagtgagac gggcaacagc
     3781 tgattgccct tcaccgcctg gccctgagag agttgcagca agcggtccac gctggtttgc
     3841 cccagcaggc gaaaatcctg tttgatggtg gttaacggcg ggatataaca tgagctgtct
     3901 tcggtatcgt cgtatcccac taccgagata tccgcaccaa cgcgcagccc ggactcggta
     3961 atggcgcgca ttgcgcccag cgccatctga tcgttggcaa ccagcatcgc agtgggaacg
     4021 atgccctcat tcagcatttg catggtttgt tgaaaaccgg acatggcact ccagtcgcct
     4081 tcccgttccg ctatcggctg aatttgattg cgagtgagat atttatgcca gccagccaga
     4141 cgcagacgcg ccgagacaga acttaatggg cccgctaaca gcgcgatttg ctggtgaccc
     4201 aatgcgacca gatgctccac gcccagtcgc gtaccgtctt catgggagaa aataatactg
     4261 ttgatgggtg tctggtcaga gacatcaaga aataacgccg gaacattagt gcaggcagct
     4321 tccacagcaa tggcatcctg gtcatccagc ggatagttaa tgatcagccc actgacgcgt
     4381 tgcgcgagaa gattgtgcac cgccgcttta caggcttcga cgccgcttcg ttctaccatc
     4441 gacaccacca cgctggcacc cagttgatcg gcgcgagatt taatcgccgc gacaatttgc
     4501 gacggcgcgt gcagggccag actggaggtg gcaacgccaa tcagcaacga ctgtttgccc
     4561 gccagttgtt gtgccacgcg gttgggaatg taattcagct ccgccatcgc cgcttccact
     4621 ttttcccgcg ttttcgcaga aacgtggctg gcctggttca ccacgcggga aacggtctga
     4681 taagagacac cggcatactc tgcgacatcg tataacgtta ctggtttcac attcaccacc
     4741 ctgaattgac tctcttccgg gcgctatcat gccataccgc gaaaggtttt gcgccattcg
     4801 atggtgtccg ggatctcgac gctctccctt atgcgactcc tgcattagga agcagcccag
     4861 tagtaggttg aggccgttga gcaccgccgc cgcaaggaat ggtgcatgca aggagatggc
     4921 gcccaacagt cccccggcca cggggcctgc caccataccc acgccgaaac aagcgctcat
     4981 gagcccgaag tggcgagccc gatcttcccc atcggtgatg tcggcgatat aggcgccagc
     5041 aaccgcacct gtggcgccgg tgatgccggc cacgatgcgt ccggcgtaga ggatcgagat
     5101 ctcgatcccg cgaaattaat acgactcact ataggggaat tgtgagcgga taacaattcc
     5161 cctctagaat aattttgttt aactttaaga aggagatata ccatgggcag cagccatcat
     5221 catcatcatc acagcagcgg cctggaagtt ctgttccagg ggccccatat gaccccgaaa
     5281 caagaacgtg catttcgtac ccgtacccag ctggttctga gcgcagcaga agcatttgat
     5341 cgtcagggtt ttgcaaccgc aagcctgacc gcaattagca atagtgccgg tgttagcaat
     5401 ggtgcactgc attttcactt tgaaagcaaa gaagcactgg cagcagcagt tgaagccgaa
     5461 gcagcagaac gtatgcgtac cattgttgat ggtgcagcac gtcgtggtgc aagcgcactg
     5521 caggcactgg ttgataccag ccatgcagtt atgctgcgtc tgcgtcagga tgttgttgtt
     5581 cgtgcaggtt ttcgtctgag cggtgatgca gcacgtcagg caacccatga tctgccggaa
     5641 cattggcgtc agagcgttgt tcgtctgctg gaacgtgcag gtcgtgatgg tagcctgacc
     5701 agcgcagtta ccccgagtga tgttgccggt gttgttaccg caaccgttct gggttttggt
     5761 gttctggcac gttttgatag cgcatggctg gcaagcggta gcctgagcgg tttttggaaa
     5821 ctgatgctgc cgatgattgc agcaggtccg gttgaacgtg gtgaactgga ttgtcgtccg
     5881 gcagttccgg cagatgttcg tcgtgcaccg gcagtttaag gatccaagct tgcggccgca
     5941 ctcgagcacc accaccacca ccactgagat ccggctgcta acaaagcccg aaaggaagct
     6001 gagttggctg ctgccaccgc tgagcaataa ctagcataac cccttggggc ctctaaacgg
     6061 gtcttgaggg gttttttgct gaaaggagga actatatccg gat
//
