LOCUS       Exported 651 bp ds-DNA linear SYN 13-JUN-2021
DEFINITION  synthetic linear DNA
ACCESSION   .
VERSION     .
KEYWORDS    pET21a-BarB
SOURCE      synthetic DNA construct
  ORGANISM  synthetic DNA construct
REFERENCE   1 (bases 1 to 651)
  AUTHORS   Stanton BC, Nielsen AA, Tamsir A, Clancy K, Peterson T, Voigt CA
  TITLE     Genomic mining of prokaryotic repressors for orthogonal logic gates.
  JOURNAL   Nat Chem Biol. 2013 Dec 8. doi: 10.1038/nchembio.1411.
  PUBMED    24316737
REFERENCE   2 (bases 1 to 651)
  AUTHORS   .
  TITLE     Direct Submission
  JOURNAL   Exported Jun 13, 2021 from SnapGene Server 1.1.58
            http://www.snapgene.com
FEATURES             Location/Qualifiers
     source          1..651
                     /organism="synthetic DNA construct"
                     /mol_type="other DNA"
ORIGIN
        1 atgaccccga aacaagaacg tgcatttcgt acccgtaccc agctggttct gagcgcagca
       61 gaagcatttg atcgtcaggg ttttgcaacc gcaagcctga ccgcaattag caatagtgcc
      121 ggtgttagca atggtgcact gcattttcac tttgaaagca aagaagcact ggcagcagca
      181 gttgaagccg aagcagcaga acgtatgcgt accattgttg atggtgcagc acgtcgtggt
      241 gcaagcgcac tgcaggcact ggttgatacc agccatgcag ttatgctgcg tctgcgtcag
      301 gatgttgttg ttcgtgcagg ttttcgtctg agcggtgatg cagcacgtca ggcaacccat
      361 gatctgccgg aacattggcg tcagagcgtt gttcgtctgc tggaacgtgc aggtcgtgat
      421 ggtagcctga ccagcgcagt taccccgagt gatgttgccg gtgttgttac cgcaaccgtt
      481 ctgggttttg gtgttctggc acgttttgat agcgcatggc tggcaagcgg tagcctgagc
      541 ggtttttgga aactgatgct gccgatgatt gcagcaggtc cggttgaacg tggtgaactg
      601 gattgtcgtc cggcagttcc ggcagatgtt cgtcgtgcac cggcagttta a
//
