>Addgene plasmid #51155 | pET21a-BarB | addgene partial sequence | sequence record 80309 | pBRrevBam 5'-GGTGATGTCGGCGATATAGG-3'
ATGCGTCCGGCGTAGAGGATCGAGATCTCGATCCCGCGAAATTAATACGACTCACTATAGGGGAATTGTG
AGCGGATAACAATTCCCCTCTAGAAATAATTTTGTTTAACTTTAAGAAGGAGATATACCATGGGCAGCAG
CCATCATCATCATCATCACAGCAGCGGCCTGGAAGTTCTGTTCCAGGGGCCCCATATGACCCCGAAACAA
GAACGTGCATTTCGTACCCGTACCCAGCTGGTTCTGAGCGCAGCAGAAGCATTTGATCGTCAGGGTTTTG
CAACCGCAAGCCTGACCGCAATTAGCAATAGTGCCGGTGTTAGCAATGGTGCACTGCATTTTCACTTTGA
AAGCAAAGAAGCACTGGCAGCAGCAGTTGAAGCCGAAGCAGCAGAACGTATGCGTACCATTGTTGATGGT
GCAGCACGTCGTGGTGCAAGCGCACTGCAGGCACTGGTTGATACCAGCCATGCAGTTATGCTGCGTCTGC
GTCAGGATGTTGTTGTTCGTGCAGGTTTTCGTCTGAGCGGTGATGCAGCACGTCAGGCAACCCATGATCT
GCCGGAACATTGGCGTCAGAGCGTTGTTCGTCTGCTGGAACGTGCAGGTCGTGATGGTAGCCTGACCAGC
GCAGTTACCCCGAGTGATGTTGCCGGTGTTGTTACCGCAACCGTTCTGGGTTTTGGTGTTCTGGCACGTT
TTGATAGCGCATGGCTGGCAAGCGGTAGCCTGAGCGGTTTTTGGAAACTGATGCTGCCGATGATTGCAGC
AGGTCCGGTTGAACGTGG
